>Addgene plasmid #87392 | p426_Cas9_gRNA-ARS720a | depositor full sequence | sequence record 170417 | p426_Cas9_gRNA-ARS720a sequence 11117 bps
GACGAAAGGGCCTCGTGATACGCCTATTTTTATAGGTTAATGTCATGATAATAATGGTTTCTTAGTATGA
TCCAATATCAAAGGAAATGATAGCATTGAAGGATGAGACTAATCCAATTGAGGAGTGGCAGCATATAGAA
CAGCTAAAGGGTAGTGCTGAAGGAAGCATACGATACCCCGCATGGAATGGGATAATATCACAGGAGGTAC
TAGACTACCTTTCATCCTACATAAATAGACGCATATAAGTACGCATTTAAGCATAAACACGCACTATGCC
GTTCTTCTCATGTATATATATATACAGGCAACACGCAGATATAGGTGCGACGTGAACAGTGAGCTGTATG
TGCGCAGCTCGCGTTGCATTTTCGGAAGCGCTCGTTTTCGGAAACGCTTTGAAGTTCCTATTCCGAAGTT
CCTATTCTCTAGAAAGTATAGGAACTTCAGAGCGCTTTTGAAAACCAAAAGCGCTCTGAAGACGCACTTT
CAAAAAACCAAAAACGCACCGGACTGTAACGAGCTACTAAAATATTGCGAATACCGCTTCCACAAACATT
GCTCAAAAGTATCTCTTTGCTATATATCTCTGTGCTATATCCCTATATAACCTACCCATCCACCTTTCGC
TCCTTGAACTTGCATCTAAACTCGACCTCTACATTTTTTATGTTTATCTCTAGTATTACTCTTTAGACAA
AAAAATTGTAGTAAGAACTATTCATAGAGTGAATCGAAAACAATACGAAAATGTAAACATTTCCTATACG
TAGTATATAGAGACAAAATAGAAGAAACCGTTCATAATTTTCTGACCAATGAAGAATCATCAACGCTATC
ACTTTCTGTTCACAAAGTATGCGCAATCCACATCGGTATAGAATATAATCGGGGATGCCTTTATCTTGAA
AAAATGCACCCGCAGCTTCGCTAGTAATCAGTAAACGCGGGAAGTGGAGTCAGGCTTTTTTTATGGAAGA
GAAAATAGACACCAAAGTAGCCTTCTTCTAACCTTAACGGACCTACAGTGCAAAAAGTTATCAAGAGACT
GCATTATAGAGCGCACAAAGGAGAAAAAAAGTAATCTAAGATGCTTTGTTAGAAAAATAGCGCTCTCGGG
ATGCATTTTTGTAGAACAAAAAAGAAGTATAGATTCTTTGTTGGTAAAATAGCGCTCTCGCGTTGCATTT
CTGTTCTGTAAAAATGCAGCTCAGATTCTTTGTTTGAAAAATTAGCGCTCTCGCGTTGCATTTTTGTTTT
ACAAAAATGAAGCACAGATTCTTCGTTGGTAAAATAGCGCTTTCGCGTTGCATTTCTGTTCTGTAAAAAT
GCAGCTCAGATTCTTTGTTTGAAAAATTAGCGCTCTCGCGTTGCATTTTTGTTCTACAAAATGAAGCACA
GATGCTTCGTTCAGGTGGCACTTTTCGGGGAAATGTGCGCGGAACCCCTATTTGTTTATTTTTCTAAATA
CATTCAAATATGTATCCGCTCATGAGACAATAACCCTGATAAATGCTTCAATAATATTGAAAAAGGAAGA
GTATGAGTATTCAACATTTCCGTGTCGCCCTTATTCCCTTTTTTGCGGCATTTTGCCTTCCTGTTTTTGC
TCACCCAGAAACGCTGGTGAAAGTAAAAGATGCTGAAGATCAGTTGGGTGCACGAGTGGGTTACATCGAA
CTGGATCTCAACAGCGGTAAGATCCTTGAGAGTTTTCGCCCCGAAGAACGTTTTCCAATGATGAGCACTT
TTAAAGTTCTGCTATGTGGCGCGGTATTATCCCGTATTGACGCCGGGCAAGAGCAACTCGGTCGCCGCAT
ACACTATTCTCAGAATGACTTGGTTGAGTACTCACCAGTCACAGAAAAGCATCTTACGGATGGCATGACA
GTAAGAGAATTATGCAGTGCTGCCATAACCATGAGTGATAACACTGCGGCCAACTTACTTCTGACAACGA
TCGGAGGACCGAAGGAGCTAACCGCTTTTTTGCACAACATGGGGGATCATGTAACTCGCCTTGATCGTTG
GGAACCGGAGCTGAATGAAGCCATACCAAACGACGAGCGTGACACCACGATGCCTGTAGCAATGGCAACA
ACGTTGCGCAAACTATTAACTGGCGAACTACTTACTCTAGCTTCCCGGCAACAATTAATAGACTGGATGG
AGGCGGATAAAGTTGCAGGACCACTTCTGCGCTCGGCCCTTCCGGCTGGCTGGTTTATTGCTGATAAATC
TGGAGCCGGTGAGCGTGGGTCTCGCGGTATCATTGCAGCACTGGGGCCAGATGGTAAGCCCTCCCGTATC
GTAGTTATCTACACGACGGGGAGTCAGGCAACTATGGATGAACGAAATAGACAGATCGCTGAGATAGGTG
CCTCACTGATTAAGCATTGGTAACTGTCAGACCAAGTTTACTCATATATACTTTAGATTGATTTAAAACT
TCATTTTTAATTTAAAAGGATCTAGGTGAAGATCCTTTTTGATAATCTCATGACCAAAATCCCTTAACGT
GAGTTTTCGTTCCACTGAGCGTCAGACCCCGTAGAAAAGATCAAAGGATCTTCTTGAGATCCTTTTTTTC
TGCGCGTAATCTGCTGCTTGCAAACAAAAAAACCACCGCTACCAGCGGTGGTTTGTTTGCCGGATCAAGA
GCTACCAACTCTTTTTCCGAAGGTAACTGGCTTCAGCAGAGCGCAGATACCAAATACTGTCCTTCTAGTG
TAGCCGTAGTTAGGCCACCACTTCAAGAACTCTGTAGCACCGCCTACATACCTCGCTCTGCTAATCCTGT
TACCAGTGGCTGCTGCCAGTGGCGATAAGTCGTGTCTTACCGGGTTGGACTCAAGACGATAGTTACCGGA
TAAGGCGCAGCGGTCGGGCTGAACGGGGGGTTCGTGCACACAGCCCAGCTTGGAGCGAACGACCTACACC
GAACTGAGATACCTACAGCGTGAGCTATGAGAAAGCGCCACGCTTCCCGAAGGGAGAAAGGCGGACAGGT
ATCCGGTAAGCGGCAGGGTCGGAACAGGAGAGCGCACGAGGGAGCTTCCAGGGGGAAACGCCTGGTATCT
TTATAGTCCTGTCGGGTTTCGCCACCTCTGACTTGAGCGTCGATTTTTGTGATGCTCGTCAGGGGGGCGG
AGCCTATGGAAAAACGCCAGCAACGCGGCCTTTTTACGGTTCCTGGCCTTTTGCTGGCCTTTTGCTCACA
TGTTCTTTCCTGCGTTATCCCCTGATTCTGTGGATAACCGTATTACCGCCTTTGAGTGAGCTGATACCGC
TCGCCGCAGCCGAACGACCGAGCGCAGCGAGTCAGTGAGCGAGGAAGCGGAAGAGCGCCCAATACGCAAA
CCGCCTCTCCCCGCGCGTTGGCCGATTCATTAATGCAGCTGGCACGACAGGTTTCCCGACTGGAAAGCGG
GCAGTGAGCGCAACGCAATTAATGTGAGTTACCTCACTCATTAGGCACCCCAGGCTTTACACTTTATGCT
TCCGGCTCCTATGTTGTGTGGAATTGTGAGCGGATAACAATTTCACACAGGAAACAGCTATGACCATGAT
TACGCCAAGCGCGCAATTAACCCTCACTAAAGGGAACAAAAGCTGGAGCTAGTATACTCTTTCTTCAACA
ATTAAATACTCTCGGTAGCCAAGTTGGTTTAAGGCGCAAGACTGTAATTTATCACTACGAAATCTTGAGA
TCGGGCGTTCGACTCGCCCCCGGGAGAGATGGCCGGCATGGTCCCAGCCTCCTCGCTGGCGCCGGCTGGG
CAACACCTTCGGGTGGCGAATGGGACTTTCAACAATTGTTACAATAGTAGTTTTAGAGCTAGAAATAGCA
AGTTAAAATAAGGCTAGTCCGTTATCAACTTGAAAAAGTGGCACCGAGTCGGTGCTTTTTTTATTTTTTG
TCACTATTGTTATGTAAAATGCCACCTCTGACAGTATGGAACGCAAACTTCTGTCTAGTGGATAGTCGAC
ATCCTTTTGTTGTTTCCGGGTGTACAATATGGACTTCCTCTTTTCTGGCAACCAAACCCATACATCGGGA
TTCCTATAATACCTTCGTTGGTCTCCCTAACATGTAGGTGGCGGAGGGGAGATATACAATAGAACAGATA
CCAGACAAGACATAATGGGCTAAACAAGACTACACCAATTACACTGCCTCATTGATGGTGGTACATAACG
AACTAATACTGTAGCCCTAGACTTGATAGCCATCATCATATCGAAGTTTCACTACCCTTTTTCCATTTGC
CATCTATTGAAGTAATAATAGGCGCATGCAACTTCTTTTCTTTTTTTTTCTTTTCTCTCTCCCCCGTTGT
TGTCTCACCATATCCGCAATGACAAAAAAATGATGGAAGACACTAAAGGAAAAAATTAACGACAAAGACA
GCACCAACAGATGTCGTTGTTCCAGAGCTGATGAGGGGTATCTCGAAGCACACGAAACTTTTTCCTTCCT
TCATTCACGCACACTACTCTCTAATGAGCAACGGTATACGGCCTTCCTTCCAGTTACTTGAATTTGAAAT
AAAAAAAAGTTTGCTGTCTTGCTATCAAGTATAAATAGACCTGCAATTATTAATCTTTTGTTTCCTCGTC
ATTGTTCTCGTTCCCTTTCTTCCTTGTTTCTTTTTCTGCACAATATTTCAAGCTATACCAAGCATACAAT
CAACTTGGAAAAAAATGGACAAGAAGTACTCCATTGGGCTCGATATCGGCACAAACAGCGTCGGTTGGGC
CGTCATTACGGACGAGTACAAGGTGCCGAGCAAAAAATTCAAAGTTCTGGGCAATACCGATCGCCACAGC
ATAAAGAAGAACCTCATTGGCGCCCTCCTGTTCGACTCCGGGGAGACGGCCGAAGCCACGCGGCTCAAAA
GAACAGCACGGCGCAGATATACCCGCAGAAAGAATCGGATCTGCTACCTGCAGGAGATCTTTAGTAATGA
GATGGCTAAGGTGGATGACTCTTTCTTCCATAGGCTGGAGGAGTCCTTTTTGGTGGAGGAGGATAAAAAG
CACGAGCGCCACCCAATCTTTGGCAATATCGTGGACGAGGTGGCGTACCATGAAAAGTACCCAACCATAT
ATCATCTGAGGAAGAAGCTTGTAGACAGTACTGATAAGGCTGACTTGCGGTTGATCTATCTCGCGCTGGC
GCATATGATCAAATTTCGGGGACACTTCCTCATCGAGGGGGACCTGAACCCAGACAACAGCGATGTCGAC
AAACTCTTTATCCAACTGGTTCAGACTTACAATCAGCTTTTCGAAGAGAACCCGATCAACGCATCCGGAG
TTGACGCCAAAGCAATCCTGAGCGCTAGGCTGTCCAAATCCCGGCGGCTCGAAAACCTCATCGCACAGCT
CCCTGGGGAGAAGAAGAACGGCCTGTTTGGTAATCTTATCGCCCTGTCACTCGGGCTGACCCCCAACTTT
AAATCTAACTTCGACCTGGCCGAAGATGCCAAGCTTCAACTGAGCAAAGACACCTACGATGATGATCTCG
ACAATCTGCTGGCCCAGATCGGCGACCAGTACGCAGACCTTTTTTTGGCGGCAAAGAACCTGTCAGACGC
CATTCTGCTGAGTGATATTCTGCGAGTGAACACGGAGATCACCAAAGCTCCGCTGAGCGCTAGTATGATC
AAGCGCTATGATGAGCACCACCAAGACTTGACTTTGCTGAAGGCCCTTGTCAGACAGCAACTGCCTGAGA
AGTACAAGGAAATTTTCTTCGATCAGTCTAAAAATGGCTACGCCGGATACATTGACGGCGGAGCAAGCCA
GGAGGAATTTTACAAATTTATTAAGCCCATCTTGGAAAAAATGGACGGCACCGAGGAGCTGCTGGTAAAG
CTTAACAGAGAAGATCTGTTGCGCAAACAGCGCACTTTCGACAATGGAAGCATCCCCCACCAGATTCACC
TGGGCGAACTGCACGCTATCCTCAGGCGGCAAGAGGATTTCTACCCCTTTTTGAAAGATAACAGGGAAAA
GATTGAGAAAATCCTCACATTTCGGATACCCTACTATGTAGGCCCCCTCGCCCGGGGAAATTCCAGATTC
GCGTGGATGACTCGCAAATCAGAAGAGACCATCACTCCCTGGAACTTCGAGGAAGTCGTGGATAAGGGGG
CCTCTGCCCAGTCCTTCATCGAAAGGATGACTAACTTTGATAAAAATCTGCCTAACGAAAAGGTGCTTCC
TAAACACTCTCTGCTGTACGAGTACTTCACAGTTTATAACGAGCTCACCAAGGTCAAATACGTCACAGAA
GGGATGAGAAAGCCAGCATTCCTGTCTGGAGAGCAGAAGAAAGCTATCGTGGACCTCCTCTTCAAGACGA
ACCGGAAAGTTACCGTGAAACAGCTCAAAGAAGACTATTTCAAAAAGATTGAATGTTTCGACTCTGTTGA
AATCAGCGGAGTGGAGGATCGCTTCAACGCATCCCTGGGAACGTATCACGATCTCCTGAAAATCATTAAA
GACAAGGACTTCCTGGACAATGAGGAGAACGAGGACATTCTTGAGGACATTGTCCTCACCCTTACGTTGT
TTGAAGATAGGGAGATGATTGAAGAACGCTTGAAAACTTACGCTCATCTCTTCGACGACAAAGTCATGAA
ACAGCTCAAGAGGCGCCGATATACAGGATGGGGGCGGCTGTCAAGAAAACTGATCAATGGGATCCGAGAC
AAGCAGAGTGGAAAGACAATCCTGGATTTTCTTAAGTCCGATGGATTTGCCAACCGGAACTTCATGCAGT
TGATCCATGATGACTCTCTCACCTTTAAGGAGGACATCCAGAAAGCACAAGTTTCTGGCCAGGGGGACAG
TCTTCACGAGCACATCGCTAATCTTGCAGGTAGCCCAGCTATCAAAAAGGGAATACTGCAGACCGTTAAG
GTCGTGGATGAACTCGTCAAAGTAATGGGAAGGCATAAGCCCGAGAATATCGTTATCGAGATGGCCCGAG
AGAACCAAACTACCCAGAAGGGACAGAAGAACAGTAGGGAAAGGATGAAGAGGATTGAAGAGGGTATAAA
AGAACTGGGGTCCCAAATCCTTAAGGAACACCCAGTTGAAAACACCCAGCTTCAGAATGAGAAGCTCTAC
CTGTACTACCTGCAGAACGGCAGGGACATGTACGTGGATCAGGAACTGGACATCAATCGGCTCTCCGACT
ACGACGTGGATCATATCGTGCCCCAGTCTTTTCTCAAAGATGATTCTATTGATAATAAAGTGTTGACAAG
ATCCGATAAAAATAGAGGGAAGAGTGATAACGTCCCCTCAGAAGAAGTTGTCAAGAAAATGAAAAATTAT
TGGCGGCAGCTGCTGAACGCCAAACTGATCACACAACGGAAGTTCGATAATCTGACTAAGGCTGAACGAG
GTGGCCTGTCTGAGTTGGATAAAGCCGGCTTCATCAAAAGGCAGCTTGTTGAGACACGCCAGATCACCAA
GCACGTGGCCCAAATTCTCGATTCACGCATGAACACCAAGTACGATGAAAATGACAAACTGATTCGAGAG
GTGAAAGTTATTACTCTGAAGTCTAAGCTGGTCTCAGATTTCAGAAAGGACTTTCAGTTTTATAAGGTGA
GAGAGATCAACAATTACCACCATGCGCATGATGCCTACCTGAATGCAGTGGTAGGCACTGCACTTATCAA
AAAATATCCCAAGCTTGAATCTGAATTTGTTTACGGAGACTATAAAGTGTACGATGTTAGGAAAATGATC
GCAAAGTCTGAGCAGGAAATAGGCAAGGCCACCGCTAAGTACTTCTTTTACAGCAATATTATGAATTTTT
TCAAGACCGAGATTACACTGGCCAATGGAGAGATTCGGAAGCGACCACTTATCGAAACAAACGGAGAAAC
AGGAGAAATCGTGTGGGACAAGGGTAGGGATTTCGCGACAGTCCGGAAGGTCCTGTCCATGCCGCAGGTG
AACATCGTTAAAAAGACCGAAGTACAGACCGGAGGCTTCTCCAAGGAAAGTATCCTCCCGAAAAGGAACA
GCGACAAGCTGATCGCACGCAAAAAAGATTGGGACCCCAAGAAATACGGCGGATTCGATTCTCCTACAGT
CGCTTACAGTGTACTGGTTGTGGCCAAAGTGGAGAAAGGGAAGTCTAAAAAACTCAAAAGCGTCAAGGAA
CTGCTGGGCATCACAATCATGGAGCGATCAAGCTTCGAAAAAAACCCCATCGACTTTCTCGAGGCGAAAG
GATATAAAGAGGTCAAAAAAGACCTCATCATTAAGCTTCCCAAGTACTCTCTCTTTGAGCTTGAAAACGG
CCGGAAACGAATGCTCGCTAGTGCGGGCGAGCTGCAGAAAGGTAACGAGCTGGCACTGCCCTCTAAATAC
GTTAATTTCTTGTATCTGGCCAGCCACTATGAAAAGCTCAAAGGGTCTCCCGAAGATAATGAGCAGAAGC
AGCTGTTCGTGGAACAACACAAACACTACCTTGATGAGATCATCGAGCAAATAAGCGAATTCTCCAAAAG
AGTGATCCTCGCCGACGCTAACCTCGATAAGGTGCTTTCTGCTTACAATAAGCACAGGGATAAGCCCATC
AGGGAGCAGGCAGAAAACATTATCCACTTGTTTACTCTGACCAACTTGGGCGCGCCTGCAGCCTTCAAGT
ACTTCGACACCACCATAGACAGAAAGCGGTACACCTCTACAAAGGAGGTCCTGGACGCCACACTGATTCA
TCAGTCAATTACGGGGCTCTATGAAACAAGAATCGACCTCTCTCAGCTCGGTGGAGACAGCAGGGCTGAC
CCCAAGAAGAAGAGGAAGGTGTGATCTCTTCTCGAGTCATGTAATTAGTTATGTCACGCTTACGTTCACG
CCCTCCCCCCACATCCGCTCTAACCGAAAAGGAAGGAGTTAGACAACCTGAAGTCTAGGTCCCTATTTAT
TTTTTTATAGTTATGTTAGTATTAAGAACGTTATTTATATTTCAAATTTTTCTTTTTTTTCTGTACAGAC
GCGTGTACGCATGTAACATTATACTGAAAACCTTGCTTGAGAAGGTTTTGGGACGCTCGAAGGCTTTAAT
TTGCGGCCGGTACCCAATTCGCCCTATAGTGAGTCGTATTACGCGCGCTCACTGGCCGTCGTTTTACAAC
GTCGTGACTGGGAAAACCCTGGCGTTACCCAACTTAATCGCCTTGCAGCACATCCCCCTTTCGCCAGCTG
GCGTAATAGCGAAGAGGCCCGCACCGATCGCCCTTCCCAACAGTTGCGCAGCCTGAATGGCGAATGGCGC
G
[124 nt withheld, positions 9312-9435]
C
[91 nt withheld, positions 9437-9527]
A
[49 nt withheld, positions 9529-9577]
CCTTTGACGTTGGAGTCCACGTTCTTT
[37 nt withheld, positions 9605-9641]
ACCCTATCTCGGTCTATTCTTTTGATTTATAAGGGATTTTGCCGATTTCGGCCTATTGGTTAAAAAATGA
GCTGATTTAACAAAAATTTAACGCGAATTTTAACAAAATATTAACGTTTACAATTTCCTGATGCGGTATT
TTCTCCTTACGCATCTGTGCGGTATTTCACACCGCATAGGGTAATAACTGATATAATTAAATTGAAGCTC
TAATTTGTGAGTTTAGTATACATGCATTTACTTATAATACAGTTTTTTAGTTTTGCTGGCCGCATCTTCT
CAAATATGCTTCCCAGCCTGCTTTTCTGTAACGTTCACCCTCTACCTTAGCATCCCTTCCCTTTGCAAAT
AGTCCTCTTCCAACAATAATAATGTCAGATCCTGTAGAGACCACATCATCCACGGTTCTATACTGTTGAC
CCAATGCGTCTCCCTTGTCATCTAAACCCACACCGGGTGTCATAATCAACCAATCGTAACCTTCATCTCT
TCCACCCATGTCTCTTTGAGCAATAAAGCCGATAACAAAATCTTTGTCGCTCTTCGCAATGTCAACAGTA
CCCTTAGTATATTCTCCAGTAGATAGGGAGCCCTTGCATGACAATTCTGCTAACATCAAAAGGCCTCTAG
GTTCCTTTGTTACTTCTTCTGCCGCCTGCTTCAAACCGCTAACAATACCTGGGCCCACCACACCGTGTGC
ATTCGTAATGTCTGCCCATTCTGCTATTCTGTATACACCCGCAGAGTACTGCAATTTGACTGTATTACCA
ATGTCAGCAAATTTTCTGTCTTCGAAGAGTAAAAAATTGTACTTGGCGGATAATGCCTTTAGCGGCTTAA
CTGTGCCCTCCATGGAAAAATCAGTCAAGATATCCACATGTGTTTTTAGTAAACAAATTTTGGGACCTAA
TGCTTCAACTAACTCCAGTAATTCCTTGGTGGTACGAACATCCAATGAAGCACACAAGTTTGTTTGCTTT
TCGTGCATGATATTAAATAGCTTGGCAGCAACAGGACTAGGATGAGTAGCAGCACGTTCCTTATATGTAG
CTTTCGACATGATTTATCTTCGTTTCCTGCAGGTTTTTGTTCTGTGCAGTTGGGTTAAGAATACTGGGCA
ATTTCATGTTTCTTCAACACTACATATGCGTATATATACCAATCTAAGTCTGTGCTCCTTCCTTCGTTCT
TCCTTCTGTTCGGAGATTACCGAATCAAAAAAATTTCAAGGAAACCGAAATCAAAAAAAAGAATAAAAAA
AAAATGATGAATTGAATTGAAAAGCTGTGGTATGGTGCACTCTCAGTACAATCTGCTCTGATGCCGCATA
GTTAAGCCAGCCCCGACACCCGCCAACACCCGCTGACGCGCCCTGACGGGCTTGTCTGCTCCCGGCATCC
GCTTACAGACAAGCTGTGACCGTCTCCGGGAGCTGCATGTGTCAGAGGTTTTCACCGTCATCACCGAAAC
GCGCGA
Features (pLannotate 1.2.2; 22 found; start..end, strand, type, name):
     69..1411    +  rep_origin     2μ ori: yeast 2μ plasmid origin of replication
   1438..1542    +  promoter       AmpR promoter: bla
   1543..2403    +  CDS            AmpR: β-lactamase; bla; confers resistance to ampicillin, carbenicillin, and related antibiotics
   2574..3162    +  rep_origin     ori: high-copy-number ColE1/pMB1/pBR322/pUC origin of replication
   3345..3437    +  CDS            lacI (fragment): lac repressor; lacI; The lac repressor binds to the lac operator to inhibit transcription in E. coli. This inhibition can be relieved by adding lactose or isopropyl-β-D-thiogalactopyranoside (IPTG).
   3450..3471    +  protein_bind   CAP binding site: CAP binding activates transcription in the presence of cAMP. E. coli catabolite activator protein
   3486..3516    +  promoter       lac promoter: promoter for the E. coli lac operon
   3520..3542    +  protein_bind   lac operator (fragment): The lac repressor binds to the lac operator to inhibit transcription in E. coli. This inhibition can be relieved by adding lactose or isopropyl-β-D-thiogalactopyranoside (IPTG). lac repressor encoded by lacI
   3585..3603    +  promoter       T3 promoter: promoter for bacteriophage T3 RNA polymerase
   3648..3736    +  ncRNA          tRNA: Accession: RF00005 - tRNA
   3830..3905    +  misc_RNA       gRNA scaffold: guide RNA scaffold for the Streptococcus pyogenes CRISPR/Cas9 system
   3991..4695    +  promoter       ADH1 promoter: S. cerevisiae ADH1; promoter for alcohol dehydrogenase 1
   4705..8808    +  CDS            cas9: CAS9_STRP1 - Also known as csn1 From Streptococcus pyogenes serotype M1.
   8903..9092    +  terminator     CYC1 terminator: S. cerevisiae CYC1; transcription terminator for CYC1
   9123..9141    -  promoter       T7 promoter: promoter for bacteriophage T7 RNA polymerase
   9149..9304    +  CDS            lacZα (fragment): LacZα fragment of β-galactosidase; lacZ fragment
   9312..9767    +  rep_origin     f1 ori (sequence partly withheld): f1 bacteriophage origin of replication; arrow indicates direction of (+) strand synthesis
   9768..9819    -  misc_feature   bom (fragment): basis of mobility region from pBR322
   9898..10701   -  CDS            URA3: orotidine-5'-phosphate decarboxylase, required for uracil biosynthesis; S. cerevisiae URA3; yeast auxotrophic marker, counterselectable with 5-fluoroorotic acid (5-FOA)
  10702..10917   -  promoter       URA3 promoter: S. cerevisiae URA3
  10932..10981   -  misc_feature   bom (fragment): basis of mobility region from pBR322
  11083..1       -  CDS            rop (fragment) (across the origin): Rop protein, which maintains plasmids at low copy number; rop
