>Addgene plasmid #87392 | p426_Cas9_gRNA-ARS720a | addgene full sequence | sequence record 193435 | Addgene NGS Result
CAATGAAGCACACAAGTTTGTTTGCTTTTCGTGCATGATATTAAATAGCTTGGCAGCAACAGGACTAGGA
TGAGTAGCAGCACGTTCCTTATATGTAGCTTTCGACATGATTTATCTTCGTTTCCTGCAGGTTTTTGTTC
TGTGCAGTTGGGTTAAGAATACTGGGCAATTTCATGTTTCTTCAACACTACATATGCGTATATATACCAA
TCTAAGTCTGTGCTCCTTCCTTCGTTCTTCCTTCTGTTCGGAGATTACCGAATCAAAAAAATTTCAAGGA
AACCGAAATCAAAAAAAAGAATAAAAAAAAAATGATGAATTGAAAAGGTGGTATGGTGCACTCTCAGTAC
AATCTGCTCTGATGCCGCATAGTTAAGCCAGCCCCGACACCCGCCAACACCCGCTGACGCGCCCTGACGG
GCTTGTCTGCTCCCGGCATCCGCTTACAGACAAGCTGTGACCGTCTCCGGGAGCTGCATGTGTCAGAGGT
TTTCACCGTCATCACCGAAACGCGCGAGACGAAAGGGCCTCGTGATACGCCTATTTTTATAGGTTAATGT
CATGATAATAATGGTTTCTTAGTATGATCCAATATCAAAGGAAATGATAGCATTGAAGGATGAGACTAAT
CCAATTGAGGAGTGGCAGCATATAGAACAGCTAAAGGGTAGTGCTGAAGGAAGCATACGATACCCCGCAT
GGAATGGGATAATATCACAGGAGGTACTAGACTACCTTTCATCCTACATAAATAGACGCATATAAGTACG
CATTTAAGCATAAACACGCACTATGCCGTTCTTCTCATGTATATATATATACAGGCAACACGCAGATATA
GGTGCGACGTGAACAGTGAGCTGTATGTGCGCAGCTCGCGTTGCATTTTCGGAAGCGCTCGTTTTCGGAA
ACGCTTTGAAGTTCCTATTCCGAAGTTCCTATTCTCTAGAAAGTATAGGAACTTCAGAGCGCTTTTGAAA
ACCAAAAGCGCTCTGAAGACGCACTTTCAAAAAACCAAAAACGCACCGGACTGTAACGAGCTACTAAAAT
ATTGCGAATACCGCTTCCACAAACATTGCTCAAAAGTATCTCTTTGCTATATATCTCTGTGCTATATCCC
TATATAACCTACCCATCCACCTTTCGCTCCTTGAACTTGCATCTAAACTCGACCTCTACATTTTTTATGT
TTATCTCTAGTATTACTCTTTAGACAAAAAAATTGTAGTAAGAACTATTCATAGAGTGAATCGAAAACAA
TACGAAAATGTAAACATTTCCTATACGTAGTATATAGAGACAAAATAGAAGAAACCGTTCATAATTTTCT
GACCAATGAAGAATCATCAACGCTATCACTTTCTGTTCACAAAGTATGCGCAATCCACATCGGTATAGAA
TATAATCGGGGATGCCTTTATCTTGAAAAAATGCACCCGCAGCTTCGCTAGTAATCAGTAAACGCGGGAA
GTGGAGTCAGGCTTTTTTTATGGAAGAGAAAATAGACACCAAAGTAGCCTTCTTCTAACCTTAACGGACC
TACAGTGCAAAAAGTTATCAAGAGACTGCATTATAGAGCGCACAAAGGAGAAAAAAAGTAATCTAAGATG
CTTTGTTAGAAAAATAGCGCTCTCGGGATGCATTTTTGTAGAACAAAAAAGAAGTATAGATTCTTTGTTG
GTAAAATAGCGCTCTCGCGTTGCATTTCTGTTCTGTAAAAATGCAGCTCAGATTCTTTGTTTGAAAAATT
AGCGCTCTCGCGTTGCATTTTTGTTTTACAAAAATGAAGCACAGATTCTTCGTTGGTAAAATAGCGCTTT
CGCGTTGCATTTCTGTTCTGTAAAAATGCAGCTCAGATTCTTTGTTTGAAAAATTAGCGCTCTCGCGTTG
CATTTTTGTTCTACAAAATGAAGCACAGATGCTTCGTTCAGGTGGCACTTTTCGGGGAAATGTGCGCGGA
ACCCCTATTTGTTTATTTTTCTAAATACATTCAAATATGTATCCGCTCATGAGACAATAACCCTGATAAA
TGCTTCAATAATATTGAAAAAGGAAGAGTATGAGTATTCAACATTTCCGTGTCGCCCTTATTCCCTTTTT
TGCGGCATTTTGCCTTCCTGTTTTTGCTCACCCAGAAACGCTGGTGAAAGTAAAAGATGCTGAAGATCAG
TTGGGTGCACGAGTGGGTTACATCGAACTGGATCTCAACAGCGGTAAGATCCTTGAGAGTTTTCGCCCCG
AAGAACGTTTTCCAATGATGAGCACTTTTAAAGTTCTGCTATGTGGCGCGGTATTATCCCGTATTGACGC
CGGGCAAGAGCAACTCGGTCGCCGCATACACTATTCTCAGAATGACTTGGTTGAGTACTCACCAGTCACA
GAAAAGCATCTTACGGATGGCATGACAGTAAGAGAATTATGCAGTGCTGCCATAACCATGAGTGATAACA
CTGCGGCCAACTTACTTCTGACAACGATCGGAGGACCGAAGGAGCTAACCGCTTTTTTGCACAACATGGG
GGATCATGTAACTCGCCTTGATCGTTGGGAACCGGAGCTGAATGAAGCCATACCAAACGACGAGCGTGAC
ACCACGATGCCTGTAGCAATGGCAACAACGTTGCGCAAACTATTAACTGGCGAACTACTTACTCTAGCTT
CCCGGCAACAATTAATAGACTGGATGGAGGCGGATAAAGTTGCAGGACCACTTCTGCGCTCGGCCCTTCC
GGCTGGCTGGTTTATTGCTGATAAATCTGGAGCCGGTGAGCGTGGGTCTCGCGGTATCATTGCAGCACTG
GGGCCAGATGGTAAGCCCTCCCGTATCGTAGTTATCTACACGACGGGGAGTCAGGCAACTATGGATGAAC
GAAATAGACAGATCGCTGAGATAGGTGCCTCACTGATTAAGCATTGGTAACTGTCAGACCAAGTTTACTC
ATATATACTTTAGATTGATTTAAAACTTCATTTTTAATTTAAAAGGATCTAGGTGAAGATCCTTTTTGAT
AATCTCATGACCAAAATCCCTTAACGTGAGTTTTCGTTCCACTGAGCGTCAGACCCCGTAGAAAAGATCA
AAGGATCTTCTTGAGATCCTTTTTTTCTGCGCGTAATCTGCTGCTTGCAAACAAAAAAACCACCGCTACC
AGCGGTGGTTTGTTTGCCGGATCAAGAGCTACCAACTCTTTTTCCGAAGGTAACTGGCTTCAGCAGAGCG
CAGATACCAAATACTGTTCTTCTAGTGTAGCCGTAGTTAGGCCACCACTTCAAGAACTCTGTAGCACCGC
CTACATACCTCGCTCTGCTAATCCTGTTACCAGTGGCTGCTGCCAGTGGCGATAAGTCGTGTCTTACCGG
GTTGGACTCAAGACGATAGTTACCGGATAAGGCGCAGCGGTCGGGCTGAACGGGGGGTTCGTGCACACAG
CCCAGCTTGGAGCGAACGACCTACACCGAACTGAGATACCTACAGCGTGAGCTATGAGAAAGCGCCACGC
TTCCCGAAGGGAGAAAGGCGGACAGGTATCCGGTAAGCGGCAGGGTCGGAACAGGAGAGCGCACGAGGGA
GCTTCCAGGGGGAAACGCCTGGTATCTTTATAGTCCTGTCGGGTTTCGCCACCTCTGACTTGAGCGTCGA
TTTTTGTGATGCTCGTCAGGGGGGCGGAGCCTATGGAAAAACGCCAGCAACGCGGCCTTTTTACGGTTCC
TGGCCTTTTGCTGGCCTTTTGCTCACATGTTCTTTCCTGCGTTATCCCCTGATTCTGTGGATAACCGTAT
TACCGCCTTTGAGTGAGCTGATACCGCTCGCCGCAGCCGAACGACCGAGCGCAGCGAGTCAGTGAGCGAG
GAAGCGGAAGAGCGCCCAATACGCAAACCGCCTCTCCCCGCGCGTTGGCCGATTCATTAATGCAGCTGGC
ACGACAGGTTTCCCGACTGGAAAGCGGGCAGTGAGCGCAACGCAATTAATGTGAGTTAGCTCACTCATTA
GGCACCCCAGGCTTTACACTTTATGCTTCCGGCTCGTATGTTGTGTGGAATTGTGAGCGGATAACAATTT
CACACAGGAAACAGCTATGACCATGATTACGCCAAGCGCGCAATTAACCCTCACTAAAGGGAACAAAAGC
TGGAGCTAGTATACTCTTTCTTCAACAATTAAATACTCTCGGTAGCCAAGTTGGTTTAAGGCGCAAGACT
GTAATTTATCACTACGAAATCTTGAGATCGGGCGTTCGACTCGCCCCCGGGAGAGATGGCCGGCATGGTC
CCAGCCTCCTCGCTGGCGCCGGCTGGGCAACACCTTCGGGTGGCGAATGGGACTTTCAACAATTGTTACA
ATAGTAGTTTTAGAGCTAGAAATAGCAAGTTAAAATAAGGCTAGTCCGTTATCAACTTGAAAAAGTGGCA
CCGAGTCGGTGCTTTTTTTATTTTTTGTCACTATTGTTATGTAAAATGCCACCTCTGACAGTATGGAACG
CAAACTTCTGTCTAGTGGATAGTCGACATCCTTTTGTTGTTTCCGGGTGTACAATATGGACTTCCTCTTT
TCTGGCAACCAAACCCATACATCGGGATTCCTATAATACCTTCGTTGGTCTCCCTAACATGTAGGTGGCG
GAGGGGAGATATACAATAGAACAGATACCAGACAAGACATAATGGGCTAAACAAGACTACACCAATTACA
CTGCCTCATTGATGGTGGTACATAACGAACTAATACTGTAGCCCTAGACTTGATAGCCATCATCATATCG
AAGTTTCACTACCCTTTTTCCATTTGCCATCTATTGAAGTAATAATAGGCGCATGCAACTTCTTTTCTTT
TTTTTTCTTTTCTCTCTCCCCCGTTGTTGTCTCACCATATCCGCAATGACAAAAAAATGATGGAAGACAC
TAAAGGAAAAAATTAACGACAAAGACAGCACCAACAGATGTCGTTGTTCCAGAGCTGATGAGGGGTATCT
CGAAGCACACGAAACTTTTTCCTTCCTTCATTCACGCACACTACTCTCTAATGAGCAACGGTATACGGCC
TTCCTTCCAGTTACTTGAATTTGAAATAAAAAAAAGTTTGCTGTCTTGCTATCAAGTATAAATAGACCTG
CAATTATTAATCTTTTGTTTCCTCGTCATTGTTCTCGTTCCCTTTCTTCCTTGTTTCTTTTTCTGCACAA
TATTTCAAGCTATACCAAGCATACAATCAACTTGGAAAAAAATGGACAAGAAGTACTCCATTGGGCTCGA
TATCGGCACAAACAGCGTCGGTTGGGCCGTCATTACGGACGAGTACAAGGTGCCGAGCAAAAAATTCAAA
GTTCTGGGCAATACCGATCGCCACAGCATAAAGAAGAACCTCATTGGCGCCCTCCTGTTCGACTCCGGGG
AGACGGCCGAAGCCACGCGGCTCAAAAGAACAGCACGGCGCAGATATACCCGCAGAAAGAATCGGATCTG
CTACCTGCAGGAGATCTTTAGTAATGAGATGGCTAAGGTGGATGACTCTTTCTTCCATAGGCTGGAGGAG
TCCTTTTTGGTGGAGGAGGATAAAAAGAACGAGCGCCACCCAATCTTTGGCAATATCGTGGACGAGGTGG
CGTACCATGAAAAGTACCCAACCATATATCATCTGAGGAAGAAGCTTGTAGACAGTACTGATAAGGCTGA
CTTGCGGTTGATCTATCTCGCGCTGGCGCATATGATCAAATTTCGGGGACACTTCCTCATCGAGGGGGAC
CTGAACCCAGACAACAGCGATGTCGACAAACTCTTTATCCAACTGGTTCAGACTTACAATCAGCTTTTCG
AAGAGAACCCGATCAACGCATCCGGAGTTGACGCCAAAGCAATCCTGAGCGCTAGGCTGTCCAAATCCCG
GCGGCTCGAAAACCTCATCGCACAGCTCCCTGGGGAGAAGAAGAACGGCCTGTTTGGTAATCTTATCGCC
CTGTCACTCGGGCTGACCCCCAACTTTAAATCTAACTTCGACCTGGCCGAAGATGCCAAGCTTCAACTGA
GCAAAGACACCTACGATGATGATCTCGACAATCTGCTGGCCCAGATCGGCGACCAGTACGCAGACCTTTT
TTTGGCGGCAAAGAACCTGTCAGACGCCATTCTGCTGAGTGATATTCTGCGAGTGAACACGGAGATCACC
AAAGCTCCGCTGAGCGCTAGTATGATCAAGCGCTATGATGAGCACCACCAAGACTTGACTTTGCTGAAGG
CCCTTGTCAGACAGCAACTGCCTGAGAAGTACAAGGAAATTTTCTTCGATCAGTCTAAAAATGGCTACGC
CGGATACATTGACGGCGGAGCAAGCCAGGAGGAATTTTACAAATTTATTAAGCCCATCTTGGAAAAAATG
GACGGCACCGAGGAGCTGCTGGTAAAGCTTAACAGAGAAGATCTGTTGCGCAAACAGCGCACTTTCGACA
ATGGAAGCATCCCCCACCAGATTCACCTGGGCGAACTGCACGCTATCCTCAGGCGGCAAGAGGATTTCTA
CCCCTTTTTGAAAGATAACAGGGAAAAGATTGAGAAAATCCTCACATTTCGGATACCCTACTATGTAGGC
CCCCTCGCCCGGGGAAATTCCAGATTCGCGTGGATGACTCGCAAATCAGAAGAGACCATCACTCCCTGGA
ACTTCGAGGAAGTCGTGGATAAGGGGGCCTCTGCCCAGTCCTTCATCGAAAGGATGACTAACTTTGATAA
AAATCTGCCTAACGAAAAGGTGCTTCCTAAACACTCTCTGCTGTACGAGTACTTCACAGTTTATAACGAG
CTCACCAAGGTCAAATACGTCACAGAAGGGATGAGAAAGCCAGCATTCCTGTCTGGAGAGCAGAAGAAAG
CTATCGTGGACCTCCTCTTCAAGACGAACCGGAAAGTTACCGTGAAACAGCTCAAAGAAGACTATTTCAA
AAAGATTGAATGTTTCGACTCTGTTGAAATCAGCGGAGTGGAGGATCGCTTCAACGCATCCCTGGGAACG
TATCACGATCTCCTGAAAATCATTAAAGACAAGGACTTCCTGGACAATGAGGAGAACGAGGACATTCTTG
AGGACATTGTCCTCACCCTTACGTTGTTTGAAGATAGGGAGATGATTGAAGAACGCTTGAAAACTTACGC
TCATCTCTTCGACGACAAAGTCATGAAACAGCTCAAGAGGCGCCGATATACAGGATGGGGGCGGCTGTCA
AGAAAACTGATCAATGGGATCCGAGACAAGCAGAGTGGAAAGACAATCCTGGATTTTCTTAAGTCCGATG
GATTTGCCAACCGGAACTTCATGCAGTTGATCCATGATGACTCTCTCACCTTTAAGGAGGACATCCAGAA
AGCACAAGTTTCTGGCCAGGGGGACAGTCTTCACGAGCACATCGCTAATCTTGCAGGTAGCCCAGCTATC
AAAAAGGGAATACTGCAGACCGTTAAGGTCGTGGATGAACTCGTCAAAGTAATGGGAAGGCATAAGCCCG
AGAATATCGTTATCGAGATGGCCCGAGAGAACCAAACTACCCAGAAGGGACAGAAGAACAGTAGGGAAAG
GATGAAGAGGATTGAAGAGGGTATAAAAGAACTGGGGTCCCAAATCCTTAAGGAACACCCAGTTGAAAAC
ACCCAGCTTCAGAATGAGAAGCTCTACCTGTACTACCTGCAGAACGGCAGGGACATGTACGTGGATCAGG
AACTGGACATCAATCGGCTCTCCGACTACGACGTGGATCATATCGTGCCCCAGTCTTTTCTCAAAGATGA
TTCTATTGATAATAAAGTGTTGACAAGATCCGATAAAAATAGAGGGAAGAGTGATAACGTCCCCTCAGAA
GAAGTTGTCAAGAAAATGAAAAATTATTGGCGGCAGCTGCTGAACGCCAAACTGATCACACAACGGAAGT
TCGATAATCTGACTAAGGCTGAACGAGGTGGCCTGTCTGAGTTGGATAAAGCCGGCTTCATCAAAAGGCA
GCTTGTTGAGACACGCCAGATCACCAAGCACGTGGCCCAAATTCTCGATTCACGCATGAACACCAAGTAC
GATGAAAATGACAAACTGATTCGAGAGGTGAAAGTTATTACTCTGAAGTCTAAGCTGGTCTCAGATTTCA
GAAAGGACTTTCAGTTTTATAAGGTGAGAGAGATCAACAATTACCACCATGCGCATGATGCCTACCTGAA
TGCAGTGGTAGGCACTGCACTTATCAAAAAATATCCCAAGCTTGAATCTGAATTTGTTTACGGAGACTAT
AAAGTGTACGATGTTAGGAAAATGATCGCAAAGTCTGAGCAGGAAATAGGCAAGGCCACCGCTAAGTACT
TCTTTTACAGCAATATTATGAATTTTTTCAAGACCGAGATTACACTGGCCAATGGAGAGATTCGGAAGCG
ACCACTTATCGAAACAAACGGAGAAACAGGAGAAATCGTGTGGGACAAGGGTAGGGATTTCGCGACAGTC
CGGAAGGTCCTGTCCATGCCGCAGGTGAACATCGTTAAAAAGACCGAAGTACAGACCGGAGGCTTCTCCA
AGGAAAGTATCCTCCCGAAAAGGAACAGCGACAAGCTGATCGCACGCAAAAAAGATTGGGACCCCAAGAA
ATACGGCGGATTCGATTCTCCTACAGTCGCTTACAGTGTACTGGTTGTGGCCAAAGTGGAGAAAGGGAAG
TCTAAAAAACTCAAAAGCGTCAAGGAACTGCTGGGCATCACAATCATGGAGCGATCAAGCTTCGAAAAAA
ACCCCATCGACTTTCTCGAGGCGAAAGGATATAAAGAGGTCAAAAAAGACCTCATCATTAAGCTTCCCAA
GTACTCTCTCTTTGAGCTTGAAAACGGCCGGAAACGAATGCTCGCTAGTGCGGGCGAGCTGCAGAAAGGT
AACGAGCTGGCACTGCCCTCTAAATACGTTAATTTCTTGTATCTGGCCAGCCACTATGAAAAGCTCAAAG
GGTCTCCCGAAGATAATGAGCAGAAGCAGCTGTTCGTGGAACAACACAAACACTACCTTGATGAGATCAT
CGAGCAAATAAGCGAATTCTCCAAAAGAGTGATCCTCGCCGACGCTAACCTCGATAAGGTGCTTTCTGCT
TACAATAAGCACAGGGATAAGCCCATCAGGGAGCAGGCAGAAAACATTATCTACTTGTTTACTCTGACCA
ACTTGGGCGCGCCTGCAGCCTTCAAGTACTTCGACACCACCATAGACAGAAAGCGGTACACCTCTACAAA
GGAGGTCCTGGACGCCACACTGATTCATCAGTCAATTACGGGGCTCTATGAAACAAGAATCGACCTCTCT
CAGCTCGGTGGAGACAGCAGGGCTGACCCCAAGAAGAAGAGGAAGGTGTGATCTCTTCTCGAGTCATGTA
ATTAGTTATGTCACGCTTACGTTCACGCCCTCCCCCCACATCCGCTCTAACCGAAAAGGAAGGAGTTAGA
CAACCTGAAGTCTAGGTCCCTATTTATTTTTTTATAGTTATGTTAGTATTAAGAACGTTATTTATATTTC
AAATTTTTCTTTTTTTTCTGTACAGACGCGTGTACGCATGTAACATTATACTGAAAACCTTGCTTGAGAA
GGTTTTGGGACGCTCGAAGGCTTTAATTTGCGGCCGGTACCCAATTCGCCCTATAGTGAGTCGTATTACG
CGCGCTCACTGGCCGTCGTTTTACAACGTCGTGACTGGGAAAACCCTGGCGTTACCCAACTTAATCGCCT
TGCAGCACATCCCCCTTTCGCCAGCTGGCGTAATAGCGAAGAGGCCCGCACCGATCGCCCTTCCCAACAG
TTGCGCAGCCTGAATGGCGAATGG
[124 nt withheld, positions 9825-9948]
C
[91 nt withheld, positions 9950-10040]
A
[49 nt withheld, positions 10042-10090]
CCTTTGACGTTGGAGTCCACGTTCTTT
[37 nt withheld, positions 10118-10154]
ACCCTATCTCGGTCTATTCTTTTGATTTATAAGGGATTTTGCCGATTTCGGCCTATTGGTTAAAAAATGA
GCTGATTTAACAAAAATTTAACGCGAATTTTAACAAAATATTAACGCTTACAATTTCCTGATGCGGTATT
TTCTCCTTACGCATCTGTGCGGTATTTCACACCGCATAGGGTAATAACTGATATAATTAAATTGAAGCTC
TAATTTGTGAGTTTAGTATACATGCATTTACTTATAATACAGTTTTTTAGTTTTGCTGGCCGCATCTTCT
CAAATATGCTTCCCAGCCTGCTTTTCTGTAACGTTCACCCTCTACCTTAGCATCCCTTCCCTTTGCAAAT
AGTCCTCTTCCAACAATAATAATGTCAGATCCTGTAGAGACCACATCATCCACGGTTCTATACTGTTGAC
CCAATGCGTCTCCCTTGTCATCTAAACCCACACCGGGTGTCATAATCAACCAATCGTAACCTTCATCTCT
TCCACCCATGTCTCTTTGAGCAATAAAGCCGATAACAAAATCTTTGTCGCTCTTCGCAATGTCAACAGTA
CCCTTAGTATATTCTCCAGTAGATAGGGAGCCCTTGCATGACAATTCTGCTAACATCAAAAGGCCTCTAG
GTTCCTTTGTTACTTCTTCTGCCGCCTGCTTCAAACCGCTAACAATACCTGGGCCCACCACACCGTGTGC
ATTCGTAATGTCTGCCCATTCTGCTATTCTGTATACACCCGCAGAGTACTGCAATTTGACTGTATTACCA
ATGTCAGCAAATTTTCTGTCTTCGAAGAGTAAAAAATTGTACTTGGCGGATAATGCCTTTAGCGGCTTAA
CTGTGCCCTCCATGGAAAAATCAGTCAAGATATCCACATGTGTTTTTAGTAAACAAATTTTGGGACCTAA
TGCTTCAACTAACTCCAGTAATTCCTTGGTGGTACGAACATC
Features (pLannotate 1.2.2; 22 found; start..end, strand, type, name):
    109..324     -  promoter       URA3 promoter: S. cerevisiae URA3
    332..381     -  misc_feature   bom (fragment): basis of mobility region from pBR322
    483..518     -  CDS            rop (fragment): Rop protein, which maintains plasmids at low copy number; rop
    586..1928    +  rep_origin     2μ ori: yeast 2μ plasmid origin of replication
   1955..2059    +  promoter       AmpR promoter: bla
   2060..2920    +  CDS            AmpR: β-lactamase; bla; confers resistance to ampicillin, carbenicillin, and related antibiotics
   3091..3679    +  rep_origin     ori: high-copy-number ColE1/pMB1/pBR322/pUC origin of replication
   3862..3954    +  CDS            lacI (fragment): lac repressor; lacI; The lac repressor binds to the lac operator to inhibit transcription in E. coli. This inhibition can be relieved by adding lactose or isopropyl-β-D-thiogalactopyranoside (IPTG).
   3967..3988    +  protein_bind   CAP binding site: CAP binding activates transcription in the presence of cAMP. E. coli catabolite activator protein
   4003..4033    +  promoter       lac promoter: promoter for the E. coli lac operon
   4037..4059    +  protein_bind   lac operator (fragment): The lac repressor binds to the lac operator to inhibit transcription in E. coli. This inhibition can be relieved by adding lactose or isopropyl-β-D-thiogalactopyranoside (IPTG). lac repressor encoded by lacI
   4102..4120    +  promoter       T3 promoter: promoter for bacteriophage T3 RNA polymerase
   4165..4253    +  ncRNA          tRNA: Accession: RF00005 - tRNA
   4347..4422    +  misc_RNA       gRNA scaffold: guide RNA scaffold for the Streptococcus pyogenes CRISPR/Cas9 system
   4508..5212    +  promoter       ADH1 promoter: S. cerevisiae ADH1; promoter for alcohol dehydrogenase 1
   5222..9325    +  CDS            Cas9: Cas9 (Csn1) endonuclease from the Streptococcus pyogenes Type II CRISPR/Cas system generates RNA-guided double strand breaks in DNA
   9420..9609    +  terminator     CYC1 terminator: S. cerevisiae CYC1; transcription terminator for CYC1
   9640..9658    -  promoter       T7 promoter: promoter for bacteriophage T7 RNA polymerase
   9666..9821    +  CDS            lacZα (fragment): LacZα fragment of β-galactosidase; lacZ fragment
   9825..10253   +  rep_origin     f1 ori (sequence partly withheld): f1 bacteriophage origin of replication; arrow indicates direction of (+) strand synthesis
  10281..10332   -  misc_feature   bom (fragment): basis of mobility region from pBR322
  10411..108     -  CDS            URA3 (across the origin): orotidine-5'-phosphate decarboxylase, required for uracil biosynthesis; S. cerevisiae URA3; yeast auxotrophic marker, counterselectable with 5-fluoroorotic acid (5-FOA)
