[The description below was written by a language model from this plasmid's Addgene catalogue record and pLannotate feature annotations shown in this document.]
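Description:
p426_Cas9_gRNA-ARS720a is an all-in-one CRISPR plasmid for genome editing in Saccharomyces cerevisiae, built on the p426 yeast–E. coli shuttle backbone. In yeast it replicates from the 2μ origin at high copy and is selected through the URA3 auxotrophic marker, which is driven by its own promoter and can be counterselected with 5-FOA, offering a route to cure the plasmid after editing. In E. coli it is propagated through a high-copy ColE1/pUC-type origin with ampicillin resistance (bla). The backbone also carries an f1 origin and remnants of a lacZα multiple-cloning region, including lac promoter/operator elements and flanking T3 and T7 promoters.

The payload consists of two expression units arranged in the same orientation. A human codon-optimized Streptococcus pyogenes Cas9 coding sequence is expressed from the yeast ADH1 promoter and terminated by the CYC1 terminator. Upstream of it, an annotated tRNA element, corresponding to the tyrosine tRNA promoter listed in the record, drives RNA polymerase III transcription of a guide RNA made of a 20-nt spacer fused to the S. pyogenes gRNA scaffold. The spacer targets the ARS720a site on yeast chromosome 7. Cas9 cutting at this locus lets a co-supplied homologous repair template integrate, delete or replace a gene there. The plasmid belongs to a Cas9-based toolkit for programming gene expression in yeast.

Both the depositor sequence and the repository's sequencing result show the same set and order of features. They differ by about 11 nt in total length and in the numbering start point.
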