Addgene plasmid #87392: p426_Cas9_gRNA-ARS720a
Purpose: All-in-one CRISPR plasmid for integrating, deleting, or replacing a gene in S. cerevisiae. High-copy, URA3 plasmid contains human codon-optimized Cas9 and a guide RNA targeting ARS720a sequence CAACAATTGTTACAATAGTA in yeast chromosome 7.
Depositing lab: Aindrila Mukhopadhyay. Depositing organization: Lawrence Berkeley National Laboratory. Publication: A Cas9-based toolkit to program gene expression in Saccharomyces cerevisiae. Reider Apel A, d'Espaux L, Wehrs M, Sachs D, Li RA, Tong GJ, Garber M, Nnadi O, Zhuang W, Hillson NJ, Keasling JD, Mukhopadhyay A. Nucleic Acids Res. 2017 Jan 9;45(1):496-508. doi: 10.1093/nar/gkw1023. Epub 2016 Nov 28. PubMed 27899650.
Backbone
  Vector backbone: p426
  Vector type: CRISPR
  Selectable markers: URA3
Growth in bacteria
  Bacterial resistance: Ampicillin, 100 μg/mL
  Growth temperature: 37°C
  Growth strain: DH5alpha
  Copy number: High Copy
Gene/Insert
  Gene/Insert name: Human Optimized S. pyogenes Cas9 and guide RNA targeting ARS720a
  gRNA/shRNA sequence: CAACAATTGTTACAATAGTA
  Species: S. cerevisiae (budding yeast)
  Promoter: ADH1, pTyrosine
  Cloning method: Gibson Cloning
  Sequencing primers: 5′ M13 Rev
Terms and licenses: Academic/Nonprofit Terms; Industry Terms: Not Available to Industry
How to cite: p426_Cas9_gRNA-ARS720a was a gift from Aindrila Mukhopadhyay (Addgene plasmid # 87392 ; http://n2t.net/addgene:87392 ; RRID:Addgene_87392)
